>Addgene plasmid #169738 | Equalizer-L episome | addgene full sequence | sequence record 334158 | Addgene NGS Result
TTCTGCCAAGGGTTGGTTTGCGCATTCACAGTTCTCCGCAAGAATTGATTGGCTCCAATTCTTGGAGTGG
TGAATCCGTTAGCGAGGTGCCGCCCTGCTTCATCCCCGTGGCCCGTTGCTCGCGTTTGCTGGCGGTGTCC
CCGGAAGAAATATATTTGCATGTCTTTAGTTCTATGATGACACAAACCCCGCCCAGCGTCTTGTCATTGG
CGAATTCGAACACGCAGATGCAGTCGGGGCGGCGCGGTCCGAGGTCCACTTCGCATATTAAGGTGACGCG
TGTGGCCTCGAACACCGAGCGACCCTGCAGCGACCCGCTTAACAGCGTCAACAGCGTGCCGCAGATCCCG
GGGGGCAATGAGATATGAAAAAGCCTGAACTCACCGCGACGTCTGTCGAGAAGTTTCTGATCGAAAAGTT
CGACAGCGTCTCCGACCTGATGCAGCTCTCGGAGGGCGAAGAATCTCGTGCTTTCAGCTTCGATGTAGGA
GGGCGTGGATATGTCCTGCGGGTAAATAGCTGCGCCGATGGTTTCTACAAAGATCGTTATGTTTATCGGC
ACTTTGCATCGGCCGCGCTCCCGATTCCGGAAGTGCTTGACATTGGGGAATTCAGCGAGAGCCTGACCTA
TTGCATCTCCCGCCGTGCACAGGGTGTCACGTTGCAAGACCTGCCTGAAACCGAACTGCCCGCTGTTCTG
CAGCCGGTCGCGGAGGCCATGGATGCGATCGCTGCGGCCGATCTTAGCCAGACGAGCGGGTTCGGCCCAT
TCGGACCGCAAGGAATCGGTCAATACACTACATGGCGTGATTTCATATGCGCGATTGCTGATCCCCATGT
GTATCACTGGCAAACTGTGATGGACGACACCGTCAGTGCGTCCGTCGCGCAGGCTCTCGATGAGCTGATG
CTTTGGGCCGAGGACTGCCCCGAAGTCCGGCACCTCGTGCACGCGGATTTCGGCTCCAACAATGTCCTGA
CGGACAATGGCCGCATAACAGCGGTCATTGACTGGAGCGAGGCGATGTTCGGGGATTCCCAATACGAGGT
CGCCAACATCTTCTTCTGGAGGCCGTGGTTGGCTTGTATGGAGCAGCAGACGCGCTACTTCGAGCGGAGG
CATCCGGAGCTTGCAGGATCGCCGCGGCTCCGGGCGTATATGCTCCGCATTGGTCTTGACCAACTCTATC
AGAGCTTGGTTGACGGCAATTTCGATGATGCAGCTTGGGCGCAGGGTCGATGCGACGCAATCGTCCGATC
CGGAGCCGGGACTGTCGGGCGTACACAAATCGCCCGCAGAAGCGCGGCCGTCTGGACCGATGGCTGTGTA
GAAGTACTCGCCGATAGTGGAAACCGACGCCCCAGCACTCGTCCGGATCGGGAGATGGGGGAGGCTAACT
GAAACACGGAAGGAGACAATACCGGAAGGAACCCGCGCTATGACGGCAATAAAAAGACAGAATAAAACGC
ACGGGTGTTGGGTCGTTTGTTCATAAACGCGGGGTTCGGTCCCAGGGCTGGCACTCTGTCGATACCCCAC
CGAGACCCCATTGGGGCCAATACGCCCGCGTTTCTTCCTTTTCCCCACCCCACCCCCCAAGTTCGGGTGA
AGGCCCAGGGCTCGCAGCCAACGTCGGGGCGGCAGGCCCTGCCATAGCCACTGGCCCCGTGGGTTAGGGA
CGGGGTCCCCCATGGGGAATGGTTTATGGTTCGTGGGGGTTATTATTTTGGGCGTTGCGTGGGGTCAGGT
CCACGACTGGACTGAGCAGACAGACCCATGGTTTTTGGATGGCCTGGGCATGGACCGCATGTACTGGCGC
GACACGAACACCGGGCGTCTGTGGCTGCCAAACACCCCCGACCCCCAAAAACCACCGCGCGGATTTCTGG
CGTGCCAAGCTAGTCGACCAATTCTCATGTTTGACAGCTTATCATCGCAGATCCGGGCAACGTTGTTGCC
ATTGCTGCAGGCGCAGAACTGGTAGGTATGGAAGATCTCCCGATCCCCTATGGTGCACTCTCAGTACAAT
CTACTCTGATGCCGCATAGTTAAGCCAGTATCTGCTCCCTGCTTGTGTGTTGGAGGTCGCTGAGTAGTGC
GCGAGCAAAATTTAAGCTACAACAAGGCAAGGCTTGACCGACAATTGCATGAAGAATCTGCTTAGGGTTA
GGCGTTTTGCGCTGCTTCGCGATGTACGGGCCAGATATACGCGTTGACATTGATTATTGACTAGTTATTA
ATAGTAATCAATTACGGGGTCATTAGTTCATAGCCCATATATGGAGTTCCGCGTTACATAACTTACGGTA
AATGGCCCGCCTGGCTGACCGCCCAACGACCCCCGCCCATTGACGTCAATAATGACGTATGTTCCCATAG
TAACGCCAATAGGGACTTTCCATTGACGTCAATGGGTGGAGTATTTACGGTAAACTGCCCACTTGGCAGT
ACATCAAGTGTATCATATGCCAAGTACGCCCCCTATTGACGTCAATGACGGTAAATGGCCCGCCTGGCAT
TATGCCCAGTACATGACCTTATGGGACTTTCCTACTTGGCAGTACATCTACGTATTAGTCATCGCTATTA
CCATGGTGATGCGGTTTTGGCAGTACATCAATGGGCGTGGATAGCGGTTTGACTCACGGGGATTTCCAAG
TCTCCACCCCATTGACGTCAATGGGAGTTTGTTTTGGCACCAAAATCAACGGGACTTTCCAAAATGTCGT
AACAACTCCGCCCCATTGACGCAAATGGGCGGTAGGCGTGTACGGTGGGAGGTCTATATAAGCATCCCTA
TCAGTGATAGAGATCAGATCTCCCTATCAGTGATAGAGAGCTGTTTTGACCTCCATAGAAGACACCGGGA
CCGATCCAGCCTCCGGACTCTAGCGTTTAAACTTAAGCTGGGTACCCGGGGATCCTCTAGGGCCTCTGAG
CTATTCCAGAAGTAGTGAAGAGGCTTTTTTGGAGGCCTAGGCTTTTGCAAAAAGCTCCGGATCGATCCTG
AGAACTTCAGGGTGAGTTTGGGGACCCTTGATTGTTCTTTCTTTTTCGCTATTGTAAAATTCATGTTATA
TGGAGGGGGCAAAGTTTTCAGGGTGTTGTTTAGAATGGGAAGATGTCCCTTGTATCACCATGGACCCTCA
TGATAATTTTGTTTCTTTCACTTTCTACTCTGTTGACAACCATTGTCTCCTCTTATTTTCTTTTCATTTT
CTGTAACTTTTTCGTTAAACTTTAGCTTGCATTTGTAACGAATTTTTAAATTCACTTTTGTTTATTTGTC
AGATTGTAAGTACTTTCTCTAATCACTTTTTTTTCAAGGCAATCAGGGTATATTATATTGTACTTCAGCA
CAGTTTTAGAGAACAATTGTTATAATTAAATGATAAGGTAGAATATTTCTGCATATAAATTCTGGCTGGC
GTGGAAATATTCTTATTGGTAGAAACAACTACATCCTGGTCATCATCCTGCCTTTCTCTTTATGGTTACA
ATGATATACACTGTTTGAGATGAGGATAAAATACTCTGAGTCCAAACCGGGCCCCTCTGCTAACCATGTT
CATGCCTTCTTCTTTTTCCTACAGGTCCTGCACCGCTTGAAGTCTTTAATTAAAGGCGCCACCATGGAGT
CTAGACTGGACAAGAGCAAAGTCATAAACTCTGCTCTGGAATTACTCAATGAAGTCGGTATCGAAGGCCT
GACGACAAGGAAACTCGCTCAAAAGCTGGGAGTTGAGCAGCCTACCCTGTACTGGCACGTGAAGAACAAG
CGGGCCCTGCTCGATGCCCTGGCAATCGAGATGCTGGACAGGCATCATACCCACTTCTGCCCCCTGGAAG
GCGAGTCATGGCAAGACTTTCTGCGGAACAACGCCAAGTCATTCCGCTGTGCTCTCCTCTCACATCGCGA
CGGGGCTAAAGTGCATCTCGGCACCCGCCCAACAGAGAAACAGTACGAAACCCTGGAAAATCAGCTCGCG
TTCCTGTGTCAGCAAGGCTTCTCCCTGGAGAACGCACTGTACGCTCTGTCCGCCGTGGGCCACTTTACAC
TGGGCTGCGTATTGGAGGATCAGGAGCATCAAGTAGCAAAAGAGGAAAGAGAGACACCTACCACCGATTC
TATGCCCCCACTTCTGAGACAAGCAATTGAGCTGTTCGACCATCAGGGAGCCGAACCTGCCTTCCTTTTC
GGCCTGGAACTAATCATATGTGGCCTGGAGAAACAGCTAAAGTGCGAAAGCGGCGGGCCAAAAAAGAAGA
GAAAGGGTGACGGTGCTGGTTTAATTAACATGGGAAGCGGAGCTACTAACTTCAGCCTGCTGAAGCAGGC
TGGAGACGTGGAGGAGAACCCTGGACCTGCTAGCATGGTGAGCAAGGGCGAGGAGCTGTTCACCGGGGTG
GTGCCCATCCTGGTCGAGCTGGACGGCGACGTAAACGGCCACAAGTTCAGCGTGTCCGGCGAGGGCGAGG
GCGATGCCACCTACGGCAAGCTGACCCTGAAGTTCATCTGCACCACCGGCAAGCTGCCCGTGCCCTGGCC
CACCCTCGTGACCACCCTGACCTACGGCGTGCAGTGCTTCAGCCGCTACCCCGACCACATGAAGCAGCAC
GACTTCTTCAAGTCCGCCATGCCCGAAGGCTACGTCCAGGAGCGCACCATCTTCTTCAAGGACGACGGCA
ACTACAAGACCCGCGCCGAGGTGAAGTTCGAGGGCGACACCCTGGTGAACCGCATCGAGCTGAAGGGCAT
CGACTTCAAGGAGGACGGCAACATCCTGGGGCACAAGCTGGAGTACAACTACAACAGCCACAACGTCTAT
ATCATGGCCGACAAGCAGAAGAACGGCATCAAGGTGAACTTCAAGATCCGCCACAACATCGAGGACGGCA
GCGTGCAGCTCGCCGACCACTACCAGCAGAACACCCCCATCGGCGACGGCCCCGTGCTGCTGCCCGACAA
CCACTACCTGAGCACCCAGTCCGCCCTGAGCAAAGACCCCAACGAGAAGCGCGATCACATGGTCCTGCTG
GAGTTCGTGACCGCCGCCGGGATCACTCTCGGCATGGACGAGCTGTACAAGTAGCCGCTTGAAGTCTTTA
ATTAAAAAGCTTGTGAGTATGTGCTCGCTTCGGCAGCACATATACTATGTCGAATGAGGCTTCAGTACTT
TACAGAATCGTTGCCTGCACATCTTGGAAACACTTGCTGGGATTACTTCTTCAGGTTAACCCAACAGAAG
GCTCGAGTGCTGTTGACAGTGAGCGCCGCTTGAAGTCTTTAATTAAATAGTGAAGCCACAGATGTATTTA
ATTAAAGACTTCAAGCGGTGCCTACTGCCTCGGAGAATTCAAGGGGCTACTTTAGGAGCAATTATCTTGT
TTACTAAAACTGAATACCTTGCTATCTCTTTGATACATTTTTACAAAGCTGAATTAAAATGGTATAAATT
AAATCACTTTTTTCAATTGTTTCCTTTTTTTTCCTCAGCTCGAGGCCGGCAAGGCCGGATCCAGACATGA
TAAGATACATTGATGAGTTTGGACAAACCACAACTAGAATGCAGTGAAAAAAATGCTTTATTTGTGAAAT
TTGTGATGCTATTGCTTTATTTGTAACCATTATAAGCTGCAATAAACAAGTTAACAACAACAATTGCATT
CATTTTATGTTTCAGGTTCAGGGGGAGGTGTGGGAGGTTTTTTAAAGCAAGTAAAACCTCTACAAATGTG
GTATGGCTGATTATGATCCGGCTGCCTCGCGCGTTTCGGTGATGACGGTGAAAACCTCTGACACATGCAG
CTCCCGGAGACGGTCACAGCTTGTCTGTAAGCGGATGCCGGGAGCAGACAAGCCCGTCAGGGCGCGTCAG
CGGGTGTTGGCGGGTGTCGGGGCGCAGCCATGAGGTCGACTCTAGAGGATCGATCCCCGCCCCGGACGAA
CTAAACCTGACTACGACATCTCTGCCCCTTCTTCGCGGGGCAGTGCATGTAATCCCTTCAGTTGGTTGGT
ACAACTTGCCAACTGGGCCCTGTTCCACATGAAGGAGTGGGAATTGGCTCCGGTGCCCGTCAGTGGGCAG
AGCGCACATCGCCCACAGTCCCCGAGAAGTTGGGGGGAGGGGTCGGCAATTGAACCGGTGCCTAGAGAAG
GTGGCGCGGGGTAAACTGGGAAAGTGATGTCGTGTACTGGCTCCGCCTTTTTCCCGAGGGTGGGGGAGAA
CCGTATATAAGTGCAGTAGTCGCCGTGAACGTTCTTTTTCGCAACGGGTTTGCCGCCAGAACACAGGTAA
GTGCCGTGTGTGGTTCCCGCGGGCCTGGCCTCTTTACGGGTTATGGCCCTTGCGTGCCTTGAATTACTTC
CACCTGGCTGCAGTACGTGATTCTTGATCCCGAGCTTCGGGTTGGAAGTGGGTGGGAGAGTTCGAGGCCT
TGCGCTTAAGGAGCCCCTTCGCCTCGTGCTTGAGTTGAGGCCTGGCCTGGGCGCTGGGGCCGCCGCGTGC
GAATCTGGTGGCACCTTCGCGCCTGTCTCGCTGCTTTCGATAAGTCTCTAGCCATTTAAAATTTTTGATG
ACCTGCTGCGACGCTTTTTTTCTGGCAAGATAGTCTTGTAAATGCGGGCCAAGATCTGCACACTGGTATT
TCGGTTTTTGGGGCCGCGGGCGGCGACGGGGCCCGTGCGTCCCAGCGCACATGTTCGGCGAGGCGGGGCC
TGCGAGCGCGGCCACCGAGAATCGGACGGGGGTAGTCTCAAGCTGGCCGGCCTGCTCTGGTGCCTGGCCT
CGCGCCGCCGTGTATCGCCCCGCCCTGGGCGGCAAGGCTGGCCCGGTCGGCACCAGTTGCGTGAGCGGAA
AGATGGCCGCTTCCCGGCCCTGCTGCAGGGAGCTCAAAATGGAGGACGCGGCGCTCGGGAGAGCGGGCGG
GTGAGTCACCCACACAAAGGAAAAGGGCCTTTCCGTCCTCAGCCGTCGCTTCATGTGACTCCACGGAGTA
CCGGGCGCCGTCCAGGCACCTCGATTAGTTCTCGAGCTTTTGGAGTACGTCGTCTTTAGGTTGGGGGGAG
GGGTTTTATGCGATGGAGTTTCCCCACACTGAGTGGGTGGAGACTGAAGTTAGGCCAGCTTGGCACTTGA
TGTAATTCTCCTTGGAATTTGCCCTTTTTGAGTTTGGATCTTGGTTCATTCTCAAGCCTCAGACAGTGGT
TCAAAGTTTTTTTCTTCCATTTCAGGTGTCGTGAGGTACCGGATCCTCTAGAGTCGACTCCGGACGTCGA
CGGCCACCATGGTGAGCAAGGGCGAGGAGGATAACATGGCCATCATCAAGGAGTTCATGCGCTTCAAGGT
GCACATGGAGGGCTCCGTGAACGGCCACGAGTTCGAGATCGAGGGCGAGGGCGAGGGCCGCCCCTACGAG
GGCACCCAGACCGCCAAGCTGAAGGTGACCAAGGGTGGCCCCCTGCCCTTCGCCTGGGACATCCTGTCCC
CTCAGTTCATGTACGGCTCCAAGGCCTACGTGAAGCACCCCGCCGACATCCCCGACTACTTGAAGCTGTC
CTTCCCCGAGGGCTTCAAGTGGGAGCGCGTGATGAACTTCGAGGACGGCGGCGTGGTGACCGTGACCCAG
GACTCCTCCCTGCAGGACGGCGAGTTCATCTACAAGGTGAAGCTGCGCGGCACCAACTTCCCCTCCGACG
GCCCCGTAATGCAGAAGAAGACCATGGGCTGGGAGGCCTCCTCCGAGCGGATGTACCCCGAGGACGGCGC
CCTGAAGGGCGAGATCAAGCAGAGGCTGAAGCTGAAGGACGGCGGCCACTACGACGCTGAGGTCAAGACC
ACCTACAAGGCCAAGAAGCCCGTGCAGCTGCCCGGCGCCTACAACGTCAACATCAAGTTGGACATCACCT
CCCACAACGAGGACTACACCATCGTGGAACAGTACGAACGCGCCGAGGGCCGCCACTCCACCGGCGGCAT
GGACGAGCTGTACAAGTAATGAGCGGCCGCTTCACTCCTCAGGTGCAGGCTGCCTATCAGAAGGTGGTGG
CTGGTGTGGCCAATGCCCTGGCTCACAAATACCACTGAGATCTTTTTCCCTCTGCCAAAAATTATGGGGA
CATCATGAAGCCCCTTGAGCATCTGACTTCTGGCTAATAAAGGAAATTTATTTTCATTGCAATAGTGTGT
TGGAATTTTTTGTGTCTCTCACTCGGAAGGACATATGGGAGGGCAAATCATTTAAAACATCAGAATGAGT
ATTTGGTTTAGAGTTTGGCAACATATGCCCATATGCTGGCTGCCATGAACAAAGGTTGGCTATAAAGAGG
TCATCAGTATATGAAACAGCCCCCTGCTGTCCATTCCTTATTCCATAGAAAAGCCTTGACTTGAGGTTAG
ATTTTTTTTATATTTTGTTTTGTGTTATTTTTTTCTTTAACATCCCTAAAATTTTCCTTACATGTTTTAC
TAGCCAGATTTTTCCTCCTCTCCTGACTACTCCCAGTCATAGCTGTCCCTCTTCTCCATGTACCTCCCAG
GGGCCCAGGAAGACTACGGGAGGCTACACCAACGTCAATCAGAGGGGCCTGTGTAGCTACCGATAAGCGG
ACCCTCAAGAGGGCATTAGCAATAGTGTTTATAAGGCCCCCTTGTTAACCCTAAACGGGTAGCATATGCT
TCCCGGGTAGTAGTATATACTATCCAGACTAACCCTAATTCAATAGCATATGTTACCCAACGGGAAGCAT
ATGCTATCGAATTAGGGTTAGTAAAAGGGTCCTAAGGAACAGCGATATCTCCCACCCCATGAGCTGTCAC
GGTTTTATTTACATGGGGTCAGGATTCCACGAGGGTAGTGAACCATTTTAGTCACAAGGGCAGTGGCTGA
AGATCAAGGAGCGGGCAGTGAACTCTCCTGAATCTTCGCCTGCTTCTTCATTCTCCTTCGTTTAGCTAAT
AGAATAACTGCTGAGTTGTGAACAGTAAGGTGTATGTGAGGTGCTCGAAAACAAGGTTTCAGGTGACGCC
CCCAGAATAAAATTTGGACGGGGGGTTCAGTGGTGGCATTGTGCTATGACACCAATATAACCCTCACAAA
CCCCTTGGGCAATAAATACTAGTGTAGGAATGAAACATTCTGAATATCTTTAACAATAGAAATCCATGGG
GTGGGGACAAGCCGTAAAGACTGGATGTCCATCTCACACGAATTTATGGCTATGGGCAACACATAATCCT
AGTGCAATATGATACTGGGGTTATTAAGATGTGTCCCAGGCAGGGACCAAGACAGGTGAACCATGTTGTT
ACACTCTATTTGTAACAAGGGGAAAGAGAGTGGACGCCGACAGCAGCGGACTCCACTGGTTGTCTCTAAC
ACCCCCGAAAATTAAACGGGGCTCCACGCCAATGGGGCCCATAAACAAAGACAAGTGGCCACTCTTTTTT
TTGAAATTGTGGAGTGGGGGCACGCGTCAGCCCCCACACGCCGCCCTGCGGTTTTGGACTGTAAAATAAG
GGTGTAATAACTTGGCTGATTGTAACCCCGCTAACCACTGCGGTCAAACCACTTGCCCACAAAACCACTA
ATGGCACCCCGGGGAATACCTGCATAAGTAGGTGGGCGGGCCAAGATAGGGGCGCGATTGCTGCGATCTG
GAGGACAAATTACACACACTTGCGCCTGAGCGCCAAGCACAGGGTTGTTGGTCCTCATATTCACGAGGTC
GCTGAGAGCACGGTGGGCTAATGTTGCCATGGGTAGCATATACTACCCAAATATCTGGATAGCATATGCT
ATCCTAATCTATATCTGGGTAGCATAGGCTATCCTAATCTATATCTGGGTAGCATATGCTATCCTAATCT
ATATCTGGGTAGTATATGCTATCCTAATTTATATCTGGGTAGCATAGGCTATCCTAATCTATATCTGGGT
AGCATATGCTATCCTAATCTATATCTGGGTAGTATATGCTATCCTAATCTGTATCCGGGTAGCATATGCT
ATCCTCATGCATATACAGCAAATATCTGGATAGCATATGCTATCCTAATCTATATCTGGGTAGCATAGGC
TATCCTAATCTATATCTGGGTAGCATATGCTATCCTAATCTATATCTGGGTAGTATATGCTATCCTAATT
TATATCTGGGTAGCATAGGCTATCCTAATCTATATCTGGGTAGCATATGCTATCCTAATCTATATCTGGG
TAGTATATGCTATCCTAATCTGTATCCGGGTAGCATATGCTATCCTCATGCATATACAGTCAGCATATGA
TACCCAGTAGTAGAGTGGGAGTGCTATCCTTTGCATATGCCGCCACCTCCCAAGGGGGCGTGAATTTTCG
CTGCTTGTCCTTTTCCTGCTGGTTGCTCCCATTCTTAGGTGAATTTAAGGAGGCCAGGCTAAAGCCGTCG
CATGTCTGATTGCTCACCAGGTAAATGTCGCTAATGTTTTCCAACGCGAGAAGGTGTTGAGCGCGGAGCT
GAGTGACGTGACAACATGGGTATGCCCAATTGCCCCATGTTGGGAGGACGAAAATGGTGACAAGACAGAT
GGCCAGAAATACACCAACAGCACGCATGATGTCTACTGGGGATTTATTCTTTAGTGCGGGGGAATACACG
GCTTTTAATACGATTGAGGGCGTCTCCTAACAAGTTACATCACTCCTGCCCTTCCTCACCCTCATCTCCA
TCACCTCCTTCATCTCCGTCATCTCCGTCATCACCCTCCGCGGCAGCCCCTTCCACCATAGGTGGAAACC
AGGGAGGCAAATCTACTCCATCGTCAAAGCTGCACACAGTCACCCTGATATTGCAGGTAGGAGCGGGCTT
TGTCATAACAAGGTCCTTAATCGCATCCTTCAAAACCTCAGCAAATATATGAGTTTGTAAAAAGACCATG
AAATAACAGACAATGGACTCCCTTAGCGGGCCAGGTTGTGGGCCGGGTCCAGGGGCCATTCCAAAGGGGA
GACGACTCAATGGTGTAAGACGACATTGTGGAATAGCAAGGGCAGTTCCTCGCCTTAGGTTGTAAAGGGA
GGTCTTACTACCTCCATATACGAACACACCGGCGACCCAAGTTCCTTCGTCGGTAGTCCTTTCTACGTGA
CTCCTAGCCAGGAGAGCTCTTAAACCTTCTGCAATGTTCTCAAATTTCGGGTTGGAACCTCCTTGACCAC
GATGCTTTCCAAACCACCCTCCTTTTTTGCGCCTGCCTCCATCACCCTGACCCCGGGGTCCAGTGCTTGG
GCCTTCTCCTGGGTCATCTGCGGGGCCCTGCTCTATCGCTCCCGGGGGCACGTCAGGCTCACCATCTGGG
CCACCTTCTTGGTGGTATTCAAAATAATCGGCTTCCCCTACAGGGTGGAAAAATGGCCTTCTACCTGGAG
GGGGCCTGCGCGGTGGAGACCCGGATGATGATGACTGACTACTGGGACTCCTGGGCCTCTTTTCTCCACG
TCCACGACCTCTCCCCCTGGCTCTTTCACGACTTCCCCCCCTGGCTCTTTCACGTCCTCTACCCCGGCGG
CCTCCACTACCTCCTCGACCCCGGCCTCCACTACCTCCTCGACCCCGGCCTCCACTGCCTCCTCGACCCC
GGCCTCCACCTCCTGCTCCTGCCCCTCCTGCTCCTGCCCCTCCTCCTGCTCCTGCCCCTCCTGCCCCTCC
TGCTCCTGCCCCTCCTGCCCCTCCTSCTCCTSCCCCTCCTSCCCCTCCTGCTCCTSCCCCTCCTGCCCCT
CCTCCTGCTCCTGCCCCTCCTGCCCCTCCTCCTGCTCCTGCCCCTCCTGCCCCTCCTGCTCCTSCCCCTC
CTSCCCCTCCTGCTCCTGCCCCTCCTGCCCCTCCTGCTCCTGCCCCTCCTGCTCCTGCCCCTCCTGCTCC
TGCCCCTCCTGCTCCTGCCCCTCCTGCCCCTCCTGCCCCTCCTCCTGCTCCTGCCCCTCCTGCTCCTSCC
CCTCCTGCCCCTCCTGCCCCTCCTGCTCCTGCCCCTCCTCCTGCTCCTGCCCCTCCTGCCCCTCCTGCCC
CTCCTCCTGCTCCTSCCCCTCCTSCCCCTCCTCCTGCTCCTSCCCCTCCTCCTGCTCCTSCCCCTCCTGC
CCCTCCTGCCCCTCCTCCTGCTCCTGCCCCTCCTGCCCCTCCTCCTGCTCCTSCCCCTCCTCCTSCTCCT
SCCCCTCCTSCCCCTCCTSCCCCTCCTCCTSCTCCTSCCCCTCCTCCTSCTCCTSCCCCTCCTGCCCCTC
CTGCCCCTCCTGCCCCTCCTCCTGCTCCTGCCCCTCCTCCTGCTCCTGCCCCTCCTGCTCCTGCCCCTCC
CGCTCCTGCTCCTGCTCCTGTTCCACCGTGGGTCCCTTTGCAGCCAATGCAACTTGGACGTTTTTGGGGT
CTCCGGACACCATCTCTATGTCTTGGCCCTGATCCTGAGCCGCCCGGGGCTCCTGGTCTTCCGCCTCCTC
GTCCTCGTCCTCTTCCCCGTCCTCGTCCATGGTTATCACCCCCTCTTCTTTGAGGTCCACTGCCGCCGGA
GCCTTCTGGTCCAGATGTGTCTCCCTTCTCTCCTAGGCCATTTCCAGGTCCTGTACCTGGCCCCTCGTCA
GACATGATTCACACTAAAAGAGATCAATAGACATCTTTATTAGACGACGCTCAGTGAATACAGGGAGTGC
AGACTCCTGCCCCCTCCAACAGCCCCCCCACCCTCATCCCCTTCATGGTCGCTGTCAGACAGATCCAGGT
CTGAAAATTCCCCATCCTCCGAACCATCCTCGTCCTCATCACCAATTACTCGCAGCCCGGAAAACTCCCG
CTGAACATCCTCAAGATTTGCGTCCTGAGCCTCAAGCCAGGCCTCAAATTCCTCGTCCCCCTTTTTGCTG
GACGGTAGGGATGGGGATTCTCGGGACCCCTCCTCTTCCTCTTCAAGGTCACCAGACAGAGATGCTACTG
GGGCAACGGAAGAAAAGCTGGGTGCGGCCTGTGAGGATCAGCTTATCGATGATAAGCTGTCAAACATGAG
AATTCTTGAAGACGAAAGGGCCTCGTGATACGCCTATTTTTATAGGTTAATGTCATGATAATAATGGTTT
CTTAGACGTCAGGTGGCACTTTTCGGGGAAATGTGCGCGGAACCCCTATTTGTTTATTTTTCTAAATACA
TTCAAATATGTATCCGCTCATGAGACAATAACCCTGATAAATGCTTCAATAATATTGAAAAAGGAAGAGT
ATGAGTATTCAACATTTCCGTGTCGCCCTTATTCCCTTTTTTGCGGCATTTTGCCTTCCTGTTTTTGCTC
ACCCAGAAACGCTGGTGAAAGTAAAAGATGCTGAAGATCAGTTGGGTGCACGAGTGGGTTACATCGAACT
GGATCTCAACAGCGGTAAGATCCTTGAGAGTTTTCGCCCCGAAGAACGTTTTCCAATGATGAGCACTTTT
AAAGTTCTGCTATGTGGCGCGGTATTATCCCGTGTTGACGCCGGGCAAGAGCAACTCGGTCGCCGCATAC
ACTATTCTCAGAATGACTTGGTTGAGTACTCACCAGTCACAGAAAAGCATCTTACGGATGGCATGACAGT
AAGAGAATTATGCAGTGCTGCCATAACCATGAGTGATAACACTGCGGCCAACTTACTTCTGACAACGATC
GGAGGACCGAAGGAGCTAACCGCTTTTTTGCACAACATGGGGGATCATGTAACTCGCCTTGATCGTTGGG
AACCGGAGCTGAATGAAGCCATACCAAACGACGAGCGTGACACCACGATGCCTGCAGCAATGGCAACAAC
GTTGCGCAAACTATTAACTGGCGAACTACTTACTCTAGCTTCCCGGCAACAATTAATAGACTGGATGGAG
GCGGATAAAGTTGCAGGACCACTTCTGCGCTCGGCCCTTCCGGCTGGCTGGTTTATTGCTGATAAATCTG
GAGCCGGTGAGCGTGGGTCTCGCGGTATCATTGCAGCACTGGGGCCAGATGGTAAGCCCTCCCGTATCGT
AGTTATCTACACGACGGGGAGTCAGGCAACTATGGATGAACGAAATAGACAGATCGCTGAGATAGGTGCC
TCACTGATTAAGCATTGGTAACTGTCAGACCAAGTTTACTCATATATACTTTAGATTGATTTAAAACTTC
ATTTTTAATTTAAAAGGATCTAGGTGAAGATCCTTTTTGATAATCTCATGACCAAAATCCCTTAACGTGA
GTTTTCGTTCCACTGAGCGTCAGACCCCGTAGAAAAGATCAAAGGATCTTCTTGAGATCCTTTTTTTCTG
CGCGTAATCTGCTGCTTGCAAACAAAAAAACCACCGCTACCAGCGGTGGTTTGTTTGCCGGATCAAGAGC
TACCAACTCTTTTTCCGAAGGTAACTGGCTTCAGCAGAGCGCAGATACCAAATACTGTCCTTCTAGTGTA
GCCGTAGTTAGGCCACCACTTCAAGAACTCTGTAGCACCGCCTACATACCTCGCTCTGCTAATCCTGTTA
CCAGTGGCTGCTGCCAGTGGCGATAAGTCGTGTCTTACCGGGTTGGACTCAAGACGATAGTTACCGGATA
AGGCGCAGCGGTCGGGCTGAACGGGGGGTTCGTGCACACAGCCCAGCTTGGAGCGAACGACCTACACCGA
ACTGAGATACCTACAGCGTGAGCTATGAGAAAGCGCCACGCTTCCCGAAGGGAGAAAGGCGGACAGGTAT
CCGGTAAGCGGCAGGGTCGGAACAGGAGAGCGCACGAGGGAGCTTCCAGGGGGAAACGCCTGGTATCTTT
ATAGTCCTGTCGGGTTTCGCCACCTCTGACTTGAGCGTCGATTTTTGTGATGCTCGTCAGGGGGGCGGAG
CCTATGGAAAAACGCCAGCAACGCGGCCTTTTTACGGTTCCTGGCCTTTTGCTGGCCTTGAAGCTGTCCC
TGATGGTCGTCATCTACCTGCCTGGACAGCATGGCCTGCAACGCGGGCATCCCGATGCCGCCGGAAGCGA
GAAGAATCATAATGGGGAAGGCCATCCAGCCTCGCGTCGCGAACGCCAGCAAGACGTAGCCCAGCGCGTC
GGCCCCGAGATGCGCCGCGTGCGGCTGCTGGAGATGGCGGACGCGATGGATATG
Features (pLannotate 1.2.2; 37 found; start..end, strand, type, name):
     71..271     -  CDS            MDV035 (fragment): UL24_GAHVM - Protein inferred from homology: Swiss-Prot protein existence level 3. May play a role in the dispersal of host nucleolin from the nucleolus throughout the nucleus leading to a decrease in ribosome biogenesis. From Gallid herpesvirus 2 (strain Chicken/Md5/ATCC VR-987) (GaHV-2) (Marek's disease herpesvirus type 1).
    260..322     +  promoter       Mini-TK promoter: minimal herpes simplex virus (HSV) thymidine kinase promoter
    365..1402    +  CDS            HygR: hygromycin B phosphotransferase confers resistance to hygromycin
   1444..1492    +  polyA_signal   HSV TK poly(A) signal: herpes simplex virus thymidine kinase polyadenylation signal (Cole and Stacy, 1985)
   1692..1916    +  CDS            gH (fragment): GH_HHV11 - Experimental evidence at protein level: Swiss-Prot protein existence level 1. The heterodimer glycoprotein H-glycoprotein L is required for the fusion of viral and plasma membranes leading to virus entry into the host cell. Following initial binding to host receptor, membrane fusion is mediated by the fusion machinery composed of gB and the heterodimer gH/gL. May also be involved in the fusion between the virion envelope and the outer nuclear membrane during virion morphogenesis. From Human herpesvirus 1 (strain 17) (HHV-1) (Human herpes simplex virus 1).
   1947..1972    -  CDS            bla(M) (fragment): β-lactamase lacking the signal sequence; bla(M); allows cytosolic expression of β-lactamase
   2009..2061    -  misc_feature   bom (fragment): basis of mobility region from pBR322
   2216..2595    +  enhancer       CMV enhancer: human cytomegalovirus immediate early enhancer
   2596..2794    +  promoter       CMV promoter: human cytomegalovirus (CMV) immediate early promoter
   2793..2814    +  promoter       PLtetO-1 promoter (fragment): modified phage lambda PL promoter with tet operator sites (Lutz and Bujard, 1997)
   2820..2839    +  promoter       tight TRE promoter (fragment): Tet-responsive promoter PTight, consisting of seven tet operator sequences followed by the minimal CMV promoter
   2906..2930    +  misc_feature   MCS (fragment): pUC18/19 multiple cloning site
   2931..2991    +  promoter       SV40 promoter (fragment): SV40 early promoter
   3022..3594    +  intron         β-globin intron: intron from rabbit β-globin gene
   3639..4259    +  CDS            rtTA3 (fragment): reverse tetracycline transactivator 3 activates expression from Tet-responsive promoters in the presence of doxycycline
   4258..4276    +  CDS            SV40 NLS (fragment): nuclear localization signal of SV40 (simian virus 40) large T antigen
   4375..5091    +  CDS            EGFP: EGFP is a basic (constitutively fluorescent) green fluorescent protein published in 1996, derived from Aequorea victoria. It is reported to be a rapidly-maturing weak dimer with moderate acid sensitivity.
   5162..5253    +  ncRNA          5' miR-30a: sequence upstream of the 71-nt precursor of the human miR-30a microRNA (Zeng et al., 2002) miRNA
   5358..5470    +  ncRNA          3' miR-30a: sequence downstream of the 71-nt precursor of the human miR-30a microRNA (Zeng et al., 2002) miRNA
   5518..5652    -  polyA_signal   SV40 poly(A) signal: SV40 polyadenylation signal
   5675..5758    -  CDS            large T antigen (fragment): large T antigen from SV40 (simian virus 40)
   5761..5801    +  CDS            rop (fragment): Rop protein, which maintains plasmids at low copy number; rop
   5913..5931    -  misc_feature   MCS (fragment): pUC18/19 multiple cloning site
   6066..7244    +  promoter       EF-1α promoter: strong constitutive promoter for human elongation factor EF-1α
   7251..7268    +  misc_feature   MCS (fragment): pUC18/19 multiple cloning site
   7289..7996    +  CDS            mCherry: mCherry is a basic (constitutively fluorescent) red fluorescent protein published in 2004, derived from Discosoma sp.. It is reported to be a very rapidly-maturing monomer with low acid sensitivity.
   8011..8085    +  CDS            HBB (fragment): HBB_PONPY - Experimental evidence at transcript level: Swiss-Prot protein existence level 2. Involved in oxygen transport from the lung to the various peripheral tissues. From Pongo pygmaeus (Bornean orangutan).
   8156..8211    +  polyA_signal   β-globin poly(A) signal: rabbit β-globin polyadenylation signal (Gil and Proudfoot, 1987)
   8664..10266   -  rep_origin     oriP (fragment): Epstein-Barr virus oriP replication origin (Yates et al., 2000)
  10379..10597   -  CDS            gL (fragment): GL_EBVB9 - Experimental evidence at protein level: Swiss-Prot protein existence level 1. The heterodimer glycoprotein H-glycoprotein L is required for the fusion of viral and plasma membranes leading to virus entry into the host cell. Acts as a functional inhibitor of gH and maintains gH in an inhibited form. Upon binding to host integrins, gL dissociates from gH leading to activation of the viral fusion glycoproteins gB and gH. Fusion of EBV with B-lymphocytes requires the additional receptor- binding protein gp42, which forms a complex with gH/gL. The heterodimer gH/gL targets also host EPHA
  10680..12605   -  CDS            EBNA1: Epstein-Barr nuclear antigen 1, also known as EBNA-1 crucial for latent viral infection, and for episomal amplification of vectors containing the oriP origin (Okita et al., 2013)
  12643..12987   -  CDS            BRRF2_EBVB9 (fragment): Protein inferred from homology: Swiss-Prot protein existence level 3. From Epstein-Barr virus (strain B95-8) (HHV-4) (Human herpesvirus 4).
  12990..13013   -  promoter       tet promoter (fragment): E. coli promoter for tetracycline efflux protein gene
  13126..13230   +  promoter       AmpR promoter: bla
  13231..14091   +  CDS            AmpR: β-lactamase; bla; confers resistance to ampicillin, carbenicillin, and related antibiotics
  14262..14850   +  rep_origin     ori: high-copy-number ColE1/pMB1/pBR322/pUC origin of replication
  14896..15054   -  CDS            TcR (fragment): tetracycline efflux protein; tet; confers resistance to tetracycline
