[The description below was written by a language model from this plasmid's Addgene catalogue record and pLannotate feature annotations shown in this document.]
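Description:
Equalizer-L episome is a mammalian expression and synthetic-biology plasmid built on the pCEP4 backbone, which persists as an extrachromosomal episome in mammalian cells through the Epstein-Barr virus oriP origin and the EBNA1 protein that drives its replication and retention. The depositor notes that oriP carries a deletion inherited from the parental plasmid, and the feature table accordingly annotates it as a fragment. In E. coli the plasmid is propagated through a ColE1/pMB1-type origin with ampicillin resistance and is catalogued as low copy. Transfected mammalian cells are selected with hygromycin, using a hygromycin phosphotransferase gene flanked by HSV thymidine kinase promoter and poly(A) elements.

The payload is a synthetic gene circuit designed to buffer expression against variation in gene dosage between cells. A CMV enhancer/promoter carrying tet operator sites (pCMV-tetO2), followed by a rabbit β-globin intron in the 5' UTR, drives a single transcript encoding TetR (annotated by homology as an rtTA3 fragment, with an SV40 NLS fragment) joined through P2A to EGFP. TetR represses its own promoter, giving negative feedback, while EGFP reports circuit output. The transcript also carries an FF4 microRNA, annotated within miR-30a flanking sequences, together with FF4 target sites on either side of the coding region, so the miRNA can repress the mRNA from which it is produced, an arrangement with the character of an incoherent feedforward loop. The record lists a WPRE in the 3' UTR, although the feature table does not annotate one. The SV40 poly(A) signal downstream of the cassette is annotated on the reverse strand. A separate EF-1α promoter–mCherry–rabbit β-globin terminator cassette provides a constitutive red readout of plasmid dosage, allowing output to be compared with copy number in individual cells.
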