Addgene plasmid #169738: Equalizer-L episome
Purpose: Equalizer-L on an episomal vector. This plasmid encodes eGFP to report circuit output levels. This plasmid also encodes a separate mCherry expression cassette to monitor plasmid dosage.
Depositing lab: Francois St-Pierre. Publication: A synthetic circuit for buffering gene dosage variation between individual mammalian cells. Yang J, Lee J, Land MA, Lai S, Igoshin OA, St-Pierre F. Nat Commun. 2021 Jul 5;12(1):4132. doi: 10.1038/s41467-021-23889-0. PubMed 34226556.
Backbone
  Vector backbone: pCEP4
  Backbone manufacturer: Invitrogen
  Backbone size w/o insert (bp): 13287
  Total vector size (bp): 15183
  Modifications to backbone: TetO2 site and rabbit beta-globin intron II (bGlob intron) are added to the 5' UTR. Woodchuck hepatitis virus post-transcriptional regulatory element (WPRE) is added to the 3' UTR. This plasmid also has a separate mCherry expression cassette: EF1a promoter-mCherry-rbGlob terminator.
  Vector type: Mammalian Expression, Synthetic Biology
  Selectable markers: Hygromycin
Growth in bacteria
  Bacterial resistance: Ampicillin, 100 μg/mL
  Growth temperature: 37°C
  Growth strain: DH5alpha
  Copy number: Low Copy
Gene/Insert
  Gene/Insert name: miR(FF4) target-tetR-P2A-eGFP-miR(FF4) target-miR(FF4)
  Species: Synthetic
  Insert size (bp): 1896
  Promoter: pCMV-tetO2
  Cloning method: Gibson Cloning
  Sequencing primers: 5′ cgcaaatgggcggtaggcgtg; 3′ gcaatagcatcacaaatttc
Terms and licenses: Academic/Nonprofit Terms; Industry Terms: Not Available to Industry
Depositor comments: Please note the OriP sequence contains a deletion that is also found in Addgene plasmid (pCEP4-CXCR4) which was used as the backbone.
How to cite: Equalizer-L episome was a gift from Francois St-Pierre (Addgene plasmid # 169738 ; http://n2t.net/addgene:169738 ; RRID:Addgene_169738)
